# Supplementary material for: Mapping the phenotypic landscape of a transcriptional repressor using Deep Mutational Scanning and Growth-based Quantitative Sequencing
Source: bioRxiv preprint, doi:10.64898/2025.12.11.693801, version 1 (2025-12-12)
Supplement: Plasmid Maps [file 693801_file04.zip › GROQ-Seq Analysis Plasmid.gb]

LOCUS       A_DVZJ_90,_barcode_adde 6610 bp ds-DNA     circular     10-DEC-2025
DEFINITION  .
FEATURES             Location/Qualifiers

     misc_feature    45..78
                     /label="Operator"
                     /ApEinfo_revcolor="#b1ff67"
                     /ApEinfo_fwdcolor="#b1ff67"
     misc_feature    45..134
                     /label="pcymRC"
                     /ApEinfo_revcolor="#9eafd2"
                     /ApEinfo_fwdcolor="#9eafd2"
     misc_feature    68..73
                     /label="-35 Box"
                     /ApEinfo_revcolor="#c7b0e3"
                     /ApEinfo_fwdcolor="#c7b0e3"
     misc_feature    91..96
                     /label="-10 Box"
                     /ApEinfo_revcolor="#faac61"
                     /ApEinfo_fwdcolor="#faac61"
     misc_feature    103..103
                     /label=+1
                     /ApEinfo_revcolor="#f58a5e"
                     /ApEinfo_fwdcolor="#f58a5e"
     misc_feature    103..134
                     /label="Operator"
                     /ApEinfo_revcolor="#ffef86"
                     /ApEinfo_fwdcolor="#ffef86"
     ribozyme        139..213
                     /label="riboJ"
                     /ApEinfo_revcolor="#ffef86"
                     /ApEinfo_fwdcolor="#ffef86"
     misc_feature    239..297
                     /label="T2C BCD 0.1k"
                     /ApEinfo_revcolor="#b7e6d7"
                     /ApEinfo_fwdcolor="#b7e6d7"
     misc_feature    284..292
                     /label="rbs2"
                     /ApEinfo_revcolor="#84b0dc"
                     /ApEinfo_fwdcolor="#84b0dc"
     misc_feature    299..1504
                     /label="TetA"
                     /ApEinfo_revcolor="#f58a5e"
                     /ApEinfo_fwdcolor="#f58a5e"
     CDS             299..1504
                     /ApEinfo_revcolor="#84b0dc"
                     /ApEinfo_fwdcolor="#84b0dc"
                     /translation="MSSSTKIALVITLLDAMGIGLIMPVLPTLLREFIASEDIANHFGVLLALYALMQVIFAPWLGKMSDSFGRRPVLLLSLIGASLDYLLLAFSSALWMLYLGRLLSGITGATGAVAASVIADTTSASQRVKLFGWLGASFGLGLIAGPIIGGFAGEISPHSPFFIAALLNIVTFLVVMFWFRETKNTRDNTDTEVGVETQSNSVYITLFKTMPILLIIYFSAQLIGQIPATVWVLFTENRFGWNSMMVGFSLAGLGLLHSVFQAFVAGRIATKWGEKTAVLLGFIADSSAFAFLAFISEGWLVFPVLILLAGGGIALPALQGVMSIQTKSHQQGALQGLLVSLTNATGVIGPLLFAVIYNHSLPIWDGWIWIIGLAFYCIIILLSMTFMLTPQAQGSKQETSA*"

     misc_feature    1525..2223
                     /label="mScarletI"
                     /ApEinfo_revcolor="#f58a5e"
                     /ApEinfo_fwdcolor="#f58a5e"
     misc_feature    2227..2307
                     /label="Terminator LS"
                     /ApEinfo_revcolor="#faac61"
                     /ApEinfo_fwdcolor="#faac61"
     misc_feature    2316..2336
                     /label="Con1 scar"
                     /ApEinfo_revcolor="#ffef86"
                     /ApEinfo_fwdcolor="#ffef86"
     misc_feature    2413..2418
                     /label=-35
                     /ApEinfo_revcolor="#84b0dc"
                     /ApEinfo_fwdcolor="#84b0dc"
     misc_feature    2442..2461
                     /label="T2B spacer"
                     /ApEinfo_revcolor="#c6c9d1"
                     /ApEinfo_fwdcolor="#c6c9d1"
     ribozyme        2466..2540
                     /label="riboJ"
                     /ApEinfo_revcolor="#ffef86"
                     /ApEinfo_fwdcolor="#ffef86"
     misc_feature    2566..2610
                     /label="T2C BCD 0.75k"
                     /ApEinfo_revcolor="#b7e6d7"
                     /ApEinfo_fwdcolor="#b7e6d7"
     misc_feature    2611..2619
                     /label="RBS2"
                     /ApEinfo_revcolor="#84b0dc"
                     /ApEinfo_fwdcolor="#84b0dc"
     misc_feature    2626..3237
                     /label="cymR"
                     /ApEinfo_revcolor="#c7b0e3"
                     /ApEinfo_fwdcolor="#c7b0e3"
     CDS             2626..3237
                     /ApEinfo_revcolor="#84b0dc"
                     /ApEinfo_fwdcolor="#84b0dc"
                     /translation="MSPKRRTQAERAMETQGKLIAAALGVLREKGYAGFRIADVPGAAGVSRGAQSHHFPTKLELLLATFEWLYEQITERSRARLAKLKPEDDVIQQMLDDAAEFFLDDDFSIGLDLIVAADRDPALREGIQRTVERNRFVVEDMWLGVLVSRGLSRDDAEDILWLIFNSVRGLVVRSLWQKDKERFERVRNSTLEIARERYAKFKR*"
 
     misc_feature    3242..3266
                     /label="L2_Unique"
                     /ApEinfo_revcolor="#c7b0e3"
                     /ApEinfo_fwdcolor="#c7b0e3"
     misc_feature    3242..3266
                     /label="SD_ConL2-Unique.Fwd"
                     /ApEinfo_revcolor="#85dae9"
                     /ApEinfo_fwdcolor="#85dae9"
     misc_feature    3267..3307
                     /label="rrnC term"
                     /ApEinfo_revcolor="#d59687"
                     /ApEinfo_fwdcolor="#d59687"
     misc_feature    3291..3315
                     /label="SD_ConL2.Seq.Fwd"
                     /ApEinfo_revcolor="#c7b0e3"
                     /ApEinfo_fwdcolor="#c7b0e3"
     misc_feature    3312..3315
                     /label="lig"
                     /ApEinfo_revcolor="#85dae9"
                     /ApEinfo_fwdcolor="#85dae9"
     misc_feature    3324..3344
                     /label="Con2 scar"
                     /ApEinfo_revcolor="#ffef86"
                     /ApEinfo_fwdcolor="#ffef86"
     misc_feature    3345..3392
                     /label="terminator"
                     /ApEinfo_revcolor="#b4abac"
                     /ApEinfo_fwdcolor="#b4abac"
     misc_feature    3397..3418
                     /label="twist_tag2"
                     /ApEinfo_revcolor="#b7e6d7"
                     /ApEinfo_fwdcolor="#b7e6d7"
     misc_feature    3397..3492
                     /label="barcode"
                     /ApEinfo_revcolor="#b7e6d7"
                     /ApEinfo_fwdcolor="#b7e6d7"
     misc_feature    3434..3455
                     /label="gibson region"
                     /ApEinfo_revcolor="#d6b295"
                     /ApEinfo_fwdcolor="#d6b295"
     misc_feature    3471..3492
                     /label="twist_tag1"
                     /ApEinfo_revcolor="#b7e6d7"
                     /ApEinfo_fwdcolor="#b7e6d7"
     misc_feature    3524..3524
                     /label="SK.ConS.R"
                     /ApEinfo_revcolor="#b1ff67"
                     /ApEinfo_fwdcolor="#b1ff67"
     misc_feature    3525..3572
                     /label="terminator"
                     /ApEinfo_revcolor="#b4abac"
                     /ApEinfo_fwdcolor="#b4abac"
     misc_feature    3573..3599
                     /label="DS join"
                     /ApEinfo_revcolor="#d59687"
                     /ApEinfo_fwdcolor="#d59687"
     misc_feature    complement(3804..4028)
                     /label="rop"
                     /ApEinfo_revcolor="#f58a5e"
                     /ApEinfo_fwdcolor="#f58a5e"
     misc_feature    4380..4411
                     /label="seqAL5000Sinsrev"
                     /ApEinfo_revcolor="#ff0080"
                     /ApEinfo_fwdcolor="#ff0080"
     misc_feature    4458..5046
                     /label="ori"
                     /ApEinfo_revcolor="#c6c9d1"
                     /ApEinfo_fwdcolor="#c6c9d1"
     misc_feature    complement(5123..5126)
                     /label="Lig"
                     /ApEinfo_revcolor="#d59687"
                     /ApEinfo_fwdcolor="#d59687"
     misc_feature    5142..5189
                     /label="term748"
                     /ApEinfo_revcolor="#b1ff67"
                     /ApEinfo_fwdcolor="#b1ff67"
     misc_feature    complement(5205..5208)
                     /label="Lig"
                     /ApEinfo_revcolor="#d59687"
                     /ApEinfo_fwdcolor="#d59687"
     Join            5209..5234
                     /label="Overlap from Part Vector"
                     /ApEinfo_revcolor="#d6b295"
                     /ApEinfo_fwdcolor="#d6b295"
     Terminator      complement(5262..5310)
                     /label="bla Terminator"
                     /ApEinfo_revcolor="#c6c9d1"
                     /ApEinfo_fwdcolor="#c6c9d1"
     Resistance M... complement(5349..6209)
                     /label="bla TEM-1"
                     /ApEinfo_revcolor="#9eafd2"
                     /ApEinfo_fwdcolor="#9eafd2"
     Promoter        complement(6251..6279)
                     /label="bla Promoter"
                     /ApEinfo_revcolor="#85dae9"
                     /ApEinfo_fwdcolor="#85dae9"
     misc_feature    6364..6396
                     /label="US join"
                     /ApEinfo_revcolor="#d59687"
                     /ApEinfo_fwdcolor="#d59687"
     terminator      6426..6510
                     /label="M13 (Endy 2013)"
                     /ApEinfo_revcolor="#9d1b1c"
                     /ApEinfo_fwdcolor="#9d1b1c"
     misc_feature    6511..6518
                     /label="NotI"
                     /ApEinfo_revcolor="#b1ff67"
                     /ApEinfo_fwdcolor="#b1ff67"
     ligation        6519..6522
                     /label="Ligation"
                     /ApEinfo_revcolor="#ff9ccd"
                     /ApEinfo_fwdcolor="#ff9ccd"
ORIGIN
        1 AACGCACTGC TGCGGCTCCG GGCGAGAGGG GGGTTGGTGC TGGTAACAAA CAGACAATCT
       61 GGTCTGTTTG TATTATGGAA AATTTTTCTG TATAATAGAT TCAACAAACA GACAATCTGG
      121 TCTGTTTGTA TTATggagag ctgtcaccgg atgtgctttc cggtctgatg agtccgtgag
      181 gacgaaacag cctctaCAAA TAATTTTGTT TAAGGGCCCA AGTTCACTTA AAAAGGAGAT
      241 CAACAATGAA AGCAATTTTC GTACTGAAAC ATCTTAATCA TGCTCAGGCC CCTTAAAtat
      301 gagtagcagt acgaaaattg cgcttgtcat caccctcctg gatgcgatgg ggatcggctt
      361 gatcatgccg gtactgccaa cccttctgcg cgagttcatt gcaagcgaag atattgccaa
      421 ccatttcggg gttctgctcg cactgtacgc cttaatgcag gtcatctttg ctccctggtt
      481 aggcaaaatg tcagacagct ttggacgccg tcctgttttg ctgttaagcc ttatcggagc
      541 gagcctggat taccttttat tggccttctc ctcggcactg tggatgcttt atttgggtcg
      601 tttgctgagt gggattacag gcgcgacggg tgccgtggcg gcgtcggtga ttgctgatac
      661 gacgtccgca agtcaacgtg tgaaattgtt cggctggtta ggagcctcct ttggcttggg
      721 cttaatcgct gggccaatta ttggcgggtt cgccggcgaa atctcaccac attccccttt
      781 tttcatcgcg gcattactca acattgtcac gttcctggtg gtgatgttct ggttccgcga
      841 aacgaaaaac acccgcgata acacggatac agaggtgggg gttgaaacgc aatcgaacag
      901 tgtgtacatc acgctcttca agaccatgcc catcctgctc atcatctact tctccgcaca
      961 gttgattggg caaatcccgg ccacagtgtg ggttttgttt acggaaaacc gtttcgggtg
     1021 gaactccatg atggtgggtt tctctctggc tggattggga cttctgcata gtgttttcca
     1081 ggctttcgtc gctggccgta ttgccacaaa gtggggagaa aaaaccgctg tattgcttgg
     1141 ttttatcgca gatagctctg cgtttgcctt cttggcattt attagcgaag gctggctcgt
     1201 gtttccggta ttgattctgt tggctggggg cggtatcgca ttacccgcgc tgcagggagt
     1261 tatgtctatt caaaccaaat cacaccaaca aggagcgctg caaggcttac ttgtgtccct
     1321 gaccaacgca accggagtca tcgggccact tctgttcgct gtaatttata accactcact
     1381 gccaatttgg gatggatgga tctggatcat cggtcttgcc ttctactgca tcatcatttt
     1441 gctgtcaatg acattcatgc tgacgcctca agcccaagga tctaaacaag aaacgagtgc
     1501 ctaacggcgt aaggaggtat tttTATGGTC AGTAAAGGAG AAGCTGTAAT TAAAGAGTTT
     1561 ATGCGCTTCA AAGTGCATAT GGAAGGTTCC ATGAACGGAC ATGAGTTCGA GATTGAAGGT
     1621 GAAGGTGAAG GACGCCCCTA CGAGGGCACT CAAACTGCAA AGTTAAAGGT TACAAAAGGA
     1681 GGACCTCTGC CATTTTCGTG GGACATTCTG AGCCCGCAGT TTATGTACGG CAGCCGCGCG
     1741 TTCATCAAAC ATCCCGCTGA CATCCCAGAC TATTACAAAC AATCTTTCCC CGAAGGCTTT
     1801 AAATGGGAAC GCGTGATGAA CTTTGAAGAT GGTGGCGCTG TGACTGTGAC CCAGGACACT
     1861 TCATTAGAAG ATGGAACCCT GATTTACAAG GTAAAGCTGC GCGGCACCAA CTTTCCCCCT
     1921 GACGGACCTG TAATGCAGAA AAAAACAATG GGTTGGGAGG CTAGTACAGA GCGTTTATAC
     1981 CCTGAGGACG GTGTCTTAAA AGGAGACATC AAGATGGCGT TACGTCTTAA GGATGGTGGT
     2041 CGCTATTTAG CTGACTTCAA GACCACTTAT AAAGCAAAGA AGCCCGTCCA AATGCCTGGA
     2101 GCTTATAACG TTGACCGTAA GTTAGACATC ACCTCACATA ACGAGGATTA CACAGTTGTC
     2161 GAACAGTATG AGCGCTCAGA AGGCCGTCAT TCGACTGGTG GAATGGACGA ACTGTATAAA
     2221 TAATCCggtt tcatggagcc tctggttcat ctccggcaat taaaaaagcg gctaaccacg
     2281 ccgctttttt tacgtctgca ggaacgtGCT GCCAAaccag atgtcaacac agctacAAAA
     2341 AAAAGGTTAG CTCAGTGCGA AAGCACTGAG CTAACCTTTT TTTTAACGgg ctgtcgacCg
     2401 gcGAAAAGTT CGAtTacagc tagctcagtc ctaggtaCAA TtacagCCAt cgtacgagcc
     2461 cGGAGagctg tcaccggatg tgctttccgg tctgatgagt ccgtgaggac gaaacagcct
     2521 ctaCAAATAA TTTTGTTTAA GGGCCCAAGT TCACTTAAAA AGGAGATCAA CAATGAAAGC
     2581 AATTTTCGTA CTGAAACATC TTAATCATGC GGATTCTAGT TAAAtatgAG CCCGAAACGT
     2641 CGTACCCAGG CAGAACGTGC AATGGAAACC CAGGGTAAAC TGATTGCAGC AGCACTGGGT
     2701 GTTCTGCGTG AAAAAGGTTA TGCAGGTTTT CGTATTGCAG ATGTTCCGGG TGCAGCCGGT
     2761 GTTAGCCGTG GTGCACAGAG CCATCATTTT CCGACCAAAC TGGAACTGCT GCTGGCAACC
     2821 TTTGAATGGC TGTATGAGCA GATTACCGAA CGTAGCCGTG CACGTCTGGC AAAACTGAAA
     2881 CCGGAAGATG ATGTTATTCA GCAGATGCTG GATGATGCAG CAGAATTTTT TCTGGATGAT
     2941 GATTTTAGCA TCGGCCTGGA TCTGATTGTT GCAGCAGATC GTGATCCGGC ACTGCGTGAA
     3001 GGTATTCAGC GTACCGTTGA ACGTAATCGT TTTGTTGTTG AAGATATGTG GCTGGGTGTG
     3061 CTGGTGAGCC GTGGTCTGAG CCGTGATGAT GCCGAAGATA TTCTGTGGCT GATTTTTAAC
     3121 AGCGTTCGTG GTCTGGTAGT TCGTAGCCTG TGGCAGAAAG ATAAAGAACG TTTTGAACGT
     3181 GTGCGTAATA GCACCCTGGA AATTGCACGT GAACGTTATG CAAAATTCAA ACGTTGAATC
     3241 CGAACAGTTC AGCTTCCACA GTCCTCcaga taaaaaaaat ccttagcttt cgctaaggat
     3301 gatttctcgc AAcgtgcTgg atgcacacac tggcttaaga tgacAAAAAA AACCATTACA
     3361 CAGTGCGAAA GCACTGTGTA ATGGTTTTTT TTAACGTCCC TCATCGACGC CAGAGTAGTN
     3421 NTNNNANNTN NNTAGTGACA TCTGGACGCT AAGACTNNTN NNANNTNNNA CGGTTGTAGT
     3481 GAGGGCGGAT TGGCTGAGCA gttacagaga tgttacgaac cacgAAAAAA AACCAATTTG
     3541 CAGTGCGAAA GCACTGCAAA TTGGTTTTTT TTTGAATTCG AGCTGGATCC AGCTTCCTCA
     3601 GGGgatgctg ctggctaccc tgtggaacac ctacatctgt attaacgaag cgctggcatt
     3661 gaccctgagt gatttttctc tggtcccgcc gcatccatac cgccagttgt ttaccctcac
     3721 aacgttccag taaccgggca tgttcatcat cagtaacccg tatcgtgagc atcctctctc
     3781 gtttcatcgg tatcattacc cccatgaaca gaaatccccc ttacacggag gcatcagtga
     3841 ccaaacagga aaaaaccgcc cttaacatgg cccgctttat cagaagccag acattaacgc
     3901 ttctggagaa actcaacgag ctggacgcgg atgaacaggc agacatctgt gaatcgcttc
     3961 acgaccacgc tgatgagctt taccgcagct gcctcgcgcg tttcggtgat gacggtgaaa
     4021 acctctgaca catgcagctc ccggattcgg tcacagcttg tctgtaagcg gatgccggga
     4081 gcagacaagc ccgtcagggc gcgtcagcgg gtgttggcgg gtgtcggggc gcagccatga
     4141 cccagtcacg tagcgatagc ggagtgtata ctggcttaac tatgcggcat cagagcagat
     4201 tgtactgaga gtgcaccata tatgcggtgt gaaataccgc acagatgcgt aaggagaaaa
     4261 taccgcatca ggcgctcttc cgcttcctcg ctcactgact cgctgcgctc ggtcgttcgg
     4321 ctgcggcgag cggtatcagc tcactcaaag gcggtaatac ggttatccac agaatcaggg
     4381 gataacgcag gaaagaacat gtgagcaaaa ggccagcaaa aggccaggaa ccgtaaaaag
     4441 gccgcgttgc tggcgttttt ccataggctc cgcccccctg acgagcatca caaaaatcga
     4501 cgctcaagtc agaggtggcg aaacccgaca ggactataaa gataccaggc gtttccccct
     4561 ggaagctccc tcgtgcgctc tcctgttccg accctgccgc ttaccggata cctgtccgcc
     4621 tttctccctt cgggaagcgt ggcgctttct catagctcac gctgtaggta tctcagttcg
     4681 gtgtaggtcg ttcgctccaa gctgggctgt gtgcacgaac cccccgttca gcccgaccgc
     4741 tgcgccttat ccggtaacta tcgtcttgag tccaacccgg taagacacga cttatcgcca
     4801 ctggcagcag ccactggtaa caggattagc agagcgaggt atgtaggcgg tgctacagag
     4861 ttcttgaagt ggtggcctaa ctacggctac actagaagaa cagtatttgg tatctgcgct
     4921 ctgctgaagc cagttacctt cggaaaaaga gttggtagct cttgatccgg caaacaaacc
     4981 accgctggta gcggtggttt ttttgtttgc aagcagcaga ttacgcgcag aaaaaaagga
     5041 tctcaagaag atcctttgat cttttctacg gggtctgacg ctcagtggaa cgaaaactca
     5101 cgttaaggga ttttggtcat gaTCGGTTGC GCCTGAGCAG Gaaaaaaaag gtttagacag
     5161 tgctttcgca ctgtctaaac cttttttttt atctatcgcg tacaACTCga cgctcagtgg
     5221 aacgaaaact cacgttaagg gattttggtc atgagattat caaaaaggat cttcacctag
     5281 atccttttaa attaaaaatg aagttttaaa tcaatctaaa gtatatatga gtaaacttgg
     5341 tctgacagtt accaatgctt aatcagtgag gcacctatct cagcgatctg tctatttcgt
     5401 tcatccatag ttgcctgact ccccgtcgtg tagataacta cgatacggga gggcttacca
     5461 tctggcccca gtgctgcaat gataccgcgC gaTccacgct caccggctcc agatttatca
     5521 gcaataaacc agccagccgg aagggccgag cgcagaagtg gtcctgcaac tttatccgcc
     5581 tccatccagt ctattaattg ttgccgggaa gctagagtaa gtagttcgcc agttaatagt
     5641 ttgcgcaacg ttgttgccat tgctgcaggc atcgtggtgt cacgctcgtc gtttggtatg
     5701 gcttcattca gctccggttc ccaacgatca aggcgagtta catgatcccc catgttgtgc
     5761 aaaaaagcgg ttagctcctt cggtcctccg atcgttgtca gaagtaagtt ggccgcagtg
     5821 ttatcactca tggttatggc agcactgcat aattctctta ctgtcatgcc atccgtaaga
     5881 tgcttttctg tgactggtga gtactcaacc aagtcattct gagaatagtg tatgcggcga
     5941 ccgagttgct cttgcccggc gtcaacacgg gataataccg cgccacatag cagaacttta
     6001 aaagtgctca tcattggaaa acgttcttcg gggcgaaaac tctcaaggat cttaccgctg
     6061 ttgagatcca gttcgatgta acccactcgt gcacccaact gatcttcagc atcttttact
     6121 ttcaccagcg tttctgggtg agcaaaaaca ggaaggcaaa atgccgcaaa aaagggaata
     6181 agggcgacac ggaaatgttg aatactcata ctcttccttt ttcaatatta ttgaagcatt
     6241 tatcagggtt attgtctcat gagcggatac atatttgaat gtatttagaa aaatatgcgc
     6301 cttgagcgac acgaattatg cagtgattta cgacctgcac agccatacca cagcttccgT
     6361 GTACACCTGT ACCAACCACT AGTTGATTAG CTAAGCcgta tatatgagta aacttggtct
     6421 gacannnnnn nnnnnnnnnn nnnnnnnnnn nnnnnnnnnn nnnnnnnnnn nnnnnnnnnn
     6481 nnnnnnnnnn nnnatgaaaa aattattatt gcggccgccc ctgaattcgc atctagaCTG
     6541 Aactggccga taattgcaga cgAAAAAAAA GGTTGTATCA GTGCTTTCGC ACTGATACAA
     6601 CCTTTTTTTT
//
