# Supplementary material for: Mapping the phenotypic landscape of a transcriptional repressor using Deep Mutational Scanning and Growth-based Quantitative Sequencing
Source: bioRxiv preprint, doi:10.64898/2025.12.11.693801, version 1 (2025-12-12)
Supplement: Plasmid Maps [file 693801_file04.zip › Dual Plasmid CymR Expression.gb]

LOCUS       Copy_of_QY42_TU2M-p10-s 3685 bp ds-DNA     circular     12-SEP-2025
DEFINITION  .
FEATURES             Location/Qualifiers
     misc_feature    29..34
                     /label=-35
                     /ApEinfo_revcolor="#84b0dc"
                     /ApEinfo_fwdcolor="#84b0dc"
     misc_feature    58..77
                     /label="T2B spacer"
                     /ApEinfo_revcolor="#c6c9d1"
                     /ApEinfo_fwdcolor="#c6c9d1"
     ribozyme        82..156
                     /label="riboJ"
                     /ApEinfo_revcolor="#ffef86"
                     /ApEinfo_fwdcolor="#ffef86"
     misc_feature    182..240
                     /label="T2C BCD 0.75k"
                     /ApEinfo_revcolor="#b7e6d7"
                     /ApEinfo_fwdcolor="#b7e6d7"
     misc_feature    227..235
                     /label="RBS2"
                     /ApEinfo_revcolor="#84b0dc"
                     /ApEinfo_fwdcolor="#84b0dc"
     misc_feature    242..853
                     /label="CymR"
                     /ApEinfo_revcolor="#c7b0e3"
                     /ApEinfo_fwdcolor="#c7b0e3"
     misc_feature    858..882
                     /label="SD_ConL2-Unique.Fwd"
                     /ApEinfo_revcolor="#85dae9"
                     /ApEinfo_fwdcolor="#85dae9"
     misc_feature    858..882
                     /label="L2_Unique"
                     /ApEinfo_revcolor="#c7b0e3"
                     /ApEinfo_fwdcolor="#c7b0e3"
     misc_feature    883..923
                     /label="rrnC term"
                     /ApEinfo_revcolor="#d59687"
                     /ApEinfo_fwdcolor="#d59687"
     misc_feature    907..930
                     /label="SD_ConL2.Seq.Fwd"
                     /ApEinfo_revcolor="#c7b0e3"
                     /ApEinfo_fwdcolor="#c7b0e3"
     misc_feature    927..930
                     /label="lig"
                     /ApEinfo_revcolor="#85dae9"
                     /ApEinfo_fwdcolor="#85dae9"
     misc_feature    complement(935..938)
                     /label="CCAA TU2 left overhang"
                     /ApEinfo_revcolor="#85dae9"
                     /ApEinfo_fwdcolor="#85dae9"
     misc_feature    complement(940..945)
                     /label="BsmBI"
                     /ApEinfo_revcolor="#0000ff"
                     /ApEinfo_fwdcolor="#0000ff"
     misc_feature    994..1020
                     /label="DS join"
                     /ApEinfo_revcolor="#d59687"
                     /ApEinfo_fwdcolor="#d59687"
     misc_feature    complement(1225..1449)
                     /label="rop"
                     /ApEinfo_revcolor="#f58a5e"
                     /ApEinfo_fwdcolor="#f58a5e"
     misc_feature    1801..1832
                     /label="seqAL5000Sinsrev"
                     /ApEinfo_revcolor="#ff0080"
                     /ApEinfo_fwdcolor="#ff0080"
     misc_feature    1879..2467
                     /label="ori"
                     /ApEinfo_revcolor="#c6c9d1"
                     /ApEinfo_fwdcolor="#c6c9d1"
     misc_feature    2563..2610
                     /label="term23"
                     /ApEinfo_revcolor="#b1ff67"
                     /ApEinfo_fwdcolor="#b1ff67"
     misc_feature    complement(2630..2662)
                     /label="CAT prime rev"
                     /ApEinfo_revcolor="#c6c9d1"
                     /ApEinfo_fwdcolor="#c6c9d1"
     misc_feature    complement(2685..2779)
                     /label="New Feature"
                     /ApEinfo_revcolor="#c6c9d1"
                     /ApEinfo_fwdcolor="#c6c9d1"
     CDS             complement(2780..3439)
                     /label="CAT"
                     /ApEinfo_revcolor="#85dae9"
                     /ApEinfo_fwdcolor="#85dae9"
     misc_feature    complement(3005..3005)
                     /label="New Feature"
                     /ApEinfo_revcolor="#f58a5e"
                     /ApEinfo_fwdcolor="#f58a5e"
     misc_feature    complement(3538..3568)
                     /label="CAT prime fwd"
                     /ApEinfo_revcolor="#c6c9d1"
                     /ApEinfo_fwdcolor="#c6c9d1"
     misc_feature    3573..3605
                     /label="US join"
                     /ApEinfo_revcolor="#d59687"
                     /ApEinfo_fwdcolor="#d59687"
     misc_feature    3606..3611
                     /label="BsmBI"
                     /ApEinfo_revcolor="#0000ff"
                     /ApEinfo_fwdcolor="#0000ff"
     misc_feature    complement(3613..3616)
                     /label="GATG TU2 right overhang"
                     /ApEinfo_revcolor="#85dae9"
                     /ApEinfo_fwdcolor="#85dae9"
     misc_feature    3617..3637
                     /label="Con1 scar"
                     /ApEinfo_revcolor="#ffef86"
                     /ApEinfo_fwdcolor="#ffef86"
ORIGIN
        1 AACGggctgt cgacCggcGA AAAGTTCGAt Tacagctagc tcagtcctag gtaCAATtac
       61 agCCAtcgta cgagcccGGA Gagctgtcac cggatgtgct ttccggtctg atgagtccgt
      121 gaggacgaaa cagcctctaC AAATAATTTT GTTTAAGGGC CCAAGTTCAC TTAAAAAGGA
      181 GATCAACAAT GAAAGCAATT TTCGTACTGA AACATCTTAA TCATGCGGAT TCTAGTTAAA
      241 tatgAGCCCG AAACGTCGTA CCCAGGCAGA ACGTGCAATG GAAACCCAGG GTAAACTGAT
      301 TGCAGCAGCA CTGGGTGTTC TGCGTGAAAA AGGTTATGCA GGTTTTCGTA TTGCAGATGT
      361 TCCGGGTGCA GCCGGTGTTA GCCGTGGTGC ACAGAGCCAT CATTTTCCGA CCAAACTGGA
      421 ACTGCTGCTG GCAACCTTTG AATGGCTGTA TGAGCAGATT ACCGAACGTA GCCGTGCACG
      481 TCTGGCAAAA CTGAAACCGG AAGATGATGT TATTCAGCAG ATGCTGGATG ATGCAGCAGA
      541 ATTTTTTCTG GATGATGATT TTAGCATCGG CCTGGATCTG ATTGTTGCAG CAGATCGTGA
      601 TCCGGCACTG CGTGAAGGTA TTCAGCGTAC CGTTGAACGT AATCGTTTTG TTGTTGAAGA
      661 TATGTGGCTG GGTGTGCTGG TGAGCCGTGG TCTGAGCCGT GATGATGCCG AAGATATTCT
      721 GTGGCTGATT TTTAACAGCG TTCGTGGTCT GGTAGTTCGT AGCCTGTGGC AGAAAGATAA
      781 AGAACGTTTT GAACGTGTGC GTAATAGCAC CCTGGAAATT GCACGTGAAC GTTATGCAAA
      841 ATTCAAACGT TGAATCCGAA CAGTTCAGCT TCCACAGTCC TCcagataaa aaaaatcctt
      901 agctttcgct aaggatgatt tctcgcAcgt gcTggatgTG AGACGAAAAA AAACCAATTT
      961 GCAGTGCGAA AGCACTGCAA ATTGGTTTTT TTTTGAATTC GAGCTGGATC CAGCTTCCTC
     1021 AGGGgatgct gctggctacc ctgtggaaca cctacatctg tattaacgaa gcgctggcat
     1081 tgaccctgag tgatttttct ctggtcccgc cgcatccata ccgccagttg tttaccctca
     1141 caacgttcca gtaaccgggc atgttcatca tcagtaaccc gtatcgtgag catcctctct
     1201 cgtttcatcg gtatcattac ccccatgaac agaaatcccc cttacacgga ggcatcagtg
     1261 accaaacagg aaaaaaccgc ccttaacatg gcccgcttta tcagaagcca gacattaacg
     1321 cttctggaga aactcaacga gctggacgcg gatgaacagg cagacatctg tgaatcgctt
     1381 cacgaccacg ctgatgagct ttaccgcagc tgcctcgcgc gtttcggtga tgacggtgaa
     1441 aacctctgac acatgcagct cccggattcg gtcacagctt gtctgtaagc ggatgccggg
     1501 agcagacaag cccgtcaggg cgcgtcagcg ggtgttggcg ggtgtcgggg cgcagccatg
     1561 acccagtcac gtagcgatag cggagtgtat actggcttaa ctatgcggca tcagagcaga
     1621 ttgtactgag agtgcaccat atatgcggtg tgaaataccg cacagatgcg taaggagaaa
     1681 ataccgcatc aggcgctctt ccgcttcctc gctcactgac tcgctgcgct cggtcgttcg
     1741 gctgcggcga gcggtatcag ctcactcaaa ggcggtaata cggttatcca cagaatcagg
     1801 ggataacgca ggaaagaaca tgtgagcaaa aggccagcaa aaggccagga accgtaaaaa
     1861 ggccgcgttg ctggcgtttt tccataggct ccgcccccct gacgagcatc acaaaaatcg
     1921 acgctcaagt cagaggtggc gaaacccgac aggactataa agataccagg cgtttccccc
     1981 tggaagctcc ctcgtgcgct ctcctgttcc gaccctgccg cttaccggat acctgtccgc
     2041 ctttctccct tcgggaagcg tggcgctttc tcatagctca cgctgtaggt atctcagttc
     2101 ggtgtaggtc gttcgctcca agctgggctg tgtgcacgaa ccccccgttc agcccgaccg
     2161 ctgcgcctta tccggtaact atcgtcttga gtccaacccg gtaagacacg acttatcgcc
     2221 actggcagca gccactggta acaggattag cagagcgagg tatgtaggcg gtgctacaga
     2281 gttcttgaag tggtggccta actacggcta cactagaaga acagtatttg gtatctgcgc
     2341 tctgctgaag ccagttacct tcggaaaaag agttggtagc tcttgatccg gcaaacaaac
     2401 caccgctggt agcggtggtt tttttgtttg caagcagcag attacgcgca gaaaaaaagg
     2461 atctcaagaa gatcctttga tcttttctac ggggtctgac gctcagtgga acgaaaactc
     2521 acgttaaggg attttggtca tgaTCGGTTG CGCCTGAGCA GGAAAAAAAA GGTGTGTACA
     2581 GTGCTTTCGC ACTGTACACA CCTTTTTTTT TATCTATCGC GTACAACTCC AATAGACATA
     2641 AGCGGCTATT TAACGACCCT GCCCTGAACC GACGACCGGG TCGAATTCTC ACCAATAAAA
     2701 AACGCCCGGC GGCAACCGAG CGTTCTGAAC AAATCCAGAT GGAGTTCTGA GGTCATTACT
     2761 GGATCTATCA ACAGGAGTCT TACGCCCCGC CCTGCCACTC ATCGCAGTAC TGTTGTAATT
     2821 CATTAAGCAT TCTGCCGACA TGGAAGCCAT CACAGACGGC ATGATGAACC TGAATCGCCA
     2881 GCGGCATCAG CACCTTGTCG CCTTGCGTAT AATATTTGCC CATAGTGAAA ACGGGGGCGA
     2941 AGAAGTTGTC CATATTGGCC ACGTTTAAAT CAAAACTGGT GAAACTCACC CAGGGATTGG
     3001 CTGAcACGAA AAACATATTC TCAATAAACC CTTTAGGGAA ATAGGCCAGG TTTTCACCGT
     3061 AACACGCCAC ATCTTGCGAA TATATGTGTA GAAACTGCCG GAAATCGTCG TGGTATTCAC
     3121 TCCAGAGCGA TGAAAACGTT TCAGTTTGCT CATGGAAAAC GGTGTAACAA GGGTGAACAC
     3181 TATCCCATAT CACCAGCTCA CCGTCTTTCA TTGCCATACG GAACTCCGGA TGAGCATTCA
     3241 TCAGGCGGGC AAGAATGTGA ATAAAGGCCG GATAAAACTT GTGCTTATTT TTCTTTACGG
     3301 TCTTTAAAAA GGCCGTAATA TCCAGCTGAA CGGTCTGGTT ATAGGTACAT TGAGCAACTG
     3361 ACTGAAATGC CTCAAAATGT TCTTTACGAT GCCATTGGGA TATATCAACG GTGGTATATC
     3421 CAGTGATTTT TTTCTCCATT TTAGCTTCCT TAGCTCCTGA AAATCTCGAT AACTCAAAAA
     3481 ATACGCCCGG TAGTGATCTT ATTTCATTAT GGTGAAAGTT GGAACCTCTT ACGTGCCGAT
     3541 CAACGTtTCA TTTTCGCCAA AAGTTGGCTG TACACCTGTA CCAACCACTA GTTGATTAGC
     3601 TAAGCCGTCT CaCCAAacca gatgtcaaca cagctacAAA AAAAAGGTTA GCTCAGTGCG
     3661 AAAGCACTGA GCTAACCTTT TTTTT
//
