# Supplementary material for: Mapping the phenotypic landscape of a transcriptional repressor using Deep Mutational Scanning and Growth-based Quantitative Sequencing
Source: bioRxiv preprint, doi:10.64898/2025.12.11.693801, version 1 (2025-12-12)
Supplement: Plasmid Maps [file 693801_file04.zip › Dual Plasmid Reporter.gb]

LOCUS       DVZJ_320_add_asv        3544 bp ds-DNA     circular     10-DEC-2025
DEFINITION  .
FEATURES             Location/Qualifiers
     misc_feature    24..24
                     /label="SK.ConS.R"
                     /ApEinfo_revcolor="#b1ff67"
                     /ApEinfo_fwdcolor="#b1ff67"
     misc_feature    73..99
                     /label="DS join"
                     /ApEinfo_revcolor="#d59687"
                     /ApEinfo_fwdcolor="#d59687"
     misc_feature    104..109
                     /label="NheI"
                     /ApEinfo_revcolor="#c6c9d1"
                     /ApEinfo_fwdcolor="#c6c9d1"
     misc_feature    149..887
                     /label="CloDF13 Origin"
                     /ApEinfo_revcolor="#c6c9d1"
                     /ApEinfo_fwdcolor="#c6c9d1"
     misc_feature    790..813
                     /label="CDF origin fix fwd"
                     /ApEinfo_revcolor="#f58a5e"
                     /ApEinfo_fwdcolor="#f58a5e"
     misc_feature    904..909
                     /label="XbaI"
                     /ApEinfo_revcolor="#c6c9d1"
                     /ApEinfo_fwdcolor="#c6c9d1"
     misc_feature    929..976
                     /label="term748"
                     /ApEinfo_revcolor="#b1ff67"
                     /ApEinfo_fwdcolor="#b1ff67"
     Join            996..1021
                     /label="Overlap from Part Vector"
                     /ApEinfo_revcolor="#d6b295"
                     /ApEinfo_fwdcolor="#d6b295"
     Terminator      complement(1049..1097)
                     /label="bla Terminator"
                     /ApEinfo_revcolor="#c6c9d1"
                     /ApEinfo_fwdcolor="#c6c9d1"
     Resistance M... complement(1136..1996)
                     /label="bla TEM-1"
                     /ApEinfo_revcolor="#9eafd2"
                     /ApEinfo_fwdcolor="#9eafd2"
     Promoter        complement(2038..2066)
                     /label="bla Promoter"
                     /ApEinfo_revcolor="#85dae9"
                     /ApEinfo_fwdcolor="#85dae9"
     misc_feature    2151..2183
                     /label="US join"
                     /ApEinfo_revcolor="#d59687"
                     /ApEinfo_fwdcolor="#d59687"
     terminator      2213..2297
                     /label="M13 (Endy 2013)"
                     /ApEinfo_revcolor="#9d1b1c"
                     /ApEinfo_fwdcolor="#9d1b1c"
     misc_feature    2298..2305
                     /label="NotI"
                     /ApEinfo_revcolor="#b1ff67"
                     /ApEinfo_fwdcolor="#b1ff67"
     ligation        2306..2309
                     /label="Ligation"
                     /ApEinfo_revcolor="#ff9ccd"
                     /ApEinfo_fwdcolor="#ff9ccd"
     misc_feature    2360..2393
                     /label="Insulator Library"
                     /ApEinfo_revcolor="#84b0dc"
                     /ApEinfo_fwdcolor="#84b0dc"
     misc_feature    2394..2427
                     /label="Operator"
                     /ApEinfo_revcolor="#b1ff67"
                     /ApEinfo_fwdcolor="#b1ff67"
     misc_feature    2394..2483
                     /label="pcymRC"
                     /ApEinfo_revcolor="#9eafd2"
                     /ApEinfo_fwdcolor="#9eafd2"
     misc_feature    2417..2422
                     /label="-35 Box"
                     /ApEinfo_revcolor="#c7b0e3"
                     /ApEinfo_fwdcolor="#c7b0e3"
     misc_feature    2440..2445
                     /label="-10 Box"
                     /ApEinfo_revcolor="#faac61"
                     /ApEinfo_fwdcolor="#faac61"
     misc_feature    2452..2452
                     /label=+1
                     /ApEinfo_revcolor="#f58a5e"
                     /ApEinfo_fwdcolor="#f58a5e"
     misc_feature    2452..2483
                     /label="Operator"
                     /ApEinfo_revcolor="#ffef86"
                     /ApEinfo_fwdcolor="#ffef86"
     ribozyme        2488..2562
                     /label="riboJ"
                     /ApEinfo_revcolor="#ffef86"
                     /ApEinfo_fwdcolor="#ffef86"
     misc_feature    2580..2588
                     /label="RBS1"
                     /ApEinfo_revcolor="#84b0dc"
                     /ApEinfo_fwdcolor="#84b0dc"
     misc_feature    2588..2646
                     /label="T2C BCD 0.75k"
                     /ApEinfo_revcolor="#b7e6d7"
                     /ApEinfo_fwdcolor="#b7e6d7"
     misc_feature    2633..2641
                     /label="rbs2"
                     /ApEinfo_revcolor="#d59687"
                     /ApEinfo_fwdcolor="#d59687"
     CDS             2648..3346
                     /ApEinfo_revcolor="#84b0dc"
                     /ApEinfo_fwdcolor="#84b0dc"
                     /translation="MVSKGEAVIKEFMRFKVHMEGSMNGHEFEIEGEGEGRPYEGTQTAKLKVTKGGPLPFSWDILSPQFMYGSRAFIKHPADIPDYYKQSFPEGFKWERVMNFEDGGAVTVTQDTSLEDGTLIYKVKLRGTNFPPDGPVMQKKTMGWEASTERLYPEDGVLKGDIKMALRLKDGGRYLADFKTTYKAKKPVQMPGAYNVDRKLDITSHNEDYTVVEQYERSEGRHSTGGMDELYK*"
     misc_feature    2651..3343
                     /label="mScarlet"
                     /ApEinfo_revcolor="#f58a5e"
                     /ApEinfo_fwdcolor="#f58a5e"
     misc_feature    3350..3430
                     /label="T4 LS"
                     /ApEinfo_revcolor="#b1ff67"
                     /ApEinfo_fwdcolor="#b1ff67"
     misc_feature    3439..3459
                     /label="Con1 scar"
                     /ApEinfo_revcolor="#ffef86"
                     /ApEinfo_fwdcolor="#ffef86"
     misc_feature    3512..3536
                     /label="T24 Spacer"
                     /ApEinfo_revcolor="#c6c9d1"
                     /ApEinfo_fwdcolor="#c6c9d1"
                     /note="locus_tag: spacer label: spacer ApEinfo_revcolor: #c6c9d1 ApEinfo_graphicformat: arrow_data {{0 1 2 0 0 -1} {} 0}width 5 offset 0"
  
ORIGIN
        1 gttacagaga tgttacgaac cacgAAAAAA AACCAATTTG CAGTGCGAAA GCACTGCAAA
       61 TTGGTTTTTT TTTGAATTCG AGCTGGATCC AGCTTCCTCA GGGgctagct cactcggtcg
      121 ctacgctccg ggcgtgagac tgcggcgggc gctgcggaca catacaaagt tacccacaga
      181 ttccgtggat aagcagggga ctaacatgtg aggcaaaaca gcagggccgc gccggtggcg
      241 tttttccata ggctccgccc tcctgccaga gttcacataa acagacgctt ttccggtgca
      301 tctgtgggag ccgtgaggct caaccatgaa tctgacagta cgggcgaaac ccgacaggac
      361 ttaaagatcc ccaccgtttc cggcgggtcg ctccctcttg cgctctcctg ttccgaccct
      421 gccgtttacc ggatacctgt tccgcctttc tcccttacgg gaagtgtggc gctttctcat
      481 agctcacaca ctggtatctc ggctcggtgt aggtcgttcg ctccaagctg ggctgtaagc
      541 aagaactccc cgttcagccc gactgctgcg ccttatccgg taactgttca cttgagtcca
      601 acccggaaaa gcacggtaaa acgccactgg cagcagccat tggtaactgg gagttcgcag
      661 aggatttgtt tagctaaaca cgcggttgct cttgaagtgt gcgccaaagt ccggctacac
      721 tggaaggaca gatttggttg ctgtgctctg cgaaagccag ttaccacggt taagcagttc
      781 cccaactgac ttaaccttcg atcaaaccac ctccccaggt ggttttttcg tttacagggc
      841 aaaagattac gcgcagaaaa aaaggatctc aagaagatcc tttgatcttt tctactgaac
      901 cgctctagaT CGGTTGCGCC TGAGCAGGaa aaaaaaggtt tagacagtgc tttcgcactg
      961 tctaaacctt tttttttatc tatcgcgtac aACTCgacgc tcagtggaac gaaaactcac
     1021 gttaagggat tttggtcatg agattatcaa aaaggatctt cacctagatc cttttaaatt
     1081 aaaaatgaag ttttaaatca atctaaagta tatatgagta aacttggtct gacagttacc
     1141 aatgcttaat cagtgaggca cctatctcag cgatctgtct atttcgttca tccatagttg
     1201 cctgactccc cgtcgtgtag ataactacga tacgggaggg cttaccatct ggccccagtg
     1261 ctgcaatgat accgcgCgaT ccacgctcac cggctccaga tttatcagca ataaaccagc
     1321 cagccggaag ggccgagcgc agaagtggtc ctgcaacttt atccgcctcc atccagtcta
     1381 ttaattgttg ccgggaagct agagtaagta gttcgccagt taatagtttg cgcaacgttg
     1441 ttgccattgc tgcaggcatc gtggtgtcac gctcgtcgtt tggtatggct tcattcagct
     1501 ccggttccca acgatcaagg cgagttacat gatcccccat gttgtgcaaa aaagcggtta
     1561 gctccttcgg tcctccgatc gttgtcagaa gtaagttggc cgcagtgtta tcactcatgg
     1621 ttatggcagc actgcataat tctcttactg tcatgccatc cgtaagatgc ttttctgtga
     1681 ctggtgagta ctcaaccaag tcattctgag aatagtgtat gcggcgaccg agttgctctt
     1741 gcccggcgtc aacacgggat aataccgcgc cacatagcag aactttaaaa gtgctcatca
     1801 ttggaaaacg ttcttcgggg cgaaaactct caaggatctt accgctgttg agatccagtt
     1861 cgatgtaacc cactcgtgca cccaactgat cttcagcatc ttttactttc accagcgttt
     1921 ctgggtgagc aaaaacagga aggcaaaatg ccgcaaaaaa gggaataagg gcgacacgga
     1981 aatgttgaat actcatactc ttcctttttc aatattattg aagcatttat cagggttatt
     2041 gtctcatgag cggatacata tttgaatgta tttagaaaaa tatgcgcctt gagcgacacg
     2101 aattatgcag tgatttacga cctgcacagc cataccacag cttccgTGTA CACCTGTACC
     2161 AACCACTAGT TGATTAGCTA AGCcgtatat atgagtaaac ttggtctgac annnnnnnnn
     2221 nnnnnnnnnn nnnnnnnnnn nnnnnnnnnn nnnnnnnnnn nnnnnnnnnn nnnnnnnnnn
     2281 atgaaaaaat tattattgcg gccgcccctg aattcgcatc tagaCTGAac tggccgataa
     2341 ttgcagacgA ACGCACTGCT GCGGCTCCGG GCGAGAGGGG GGTTGGTGCT GGTAACAAAC
     2401 AGACAATCTG GTCTGTTTGT ATTATGGAAA ATTTTTCTGT ATAATAGATT CAACAAACAG
     2461 ACAATCTGGT CTGTTTGTAT TATggagagc tgtcaccgga tgtgctttcc ggtctgatga
     2521 gtccgtgagg acgaaacagc ctctaCAAAT AATTTTGTTT AAGGGCCCAA GTTCACTTAA
     2581 AAAGGAGATC AACAATGAAA GCAATTTTCG TACTGAAACA TCTTAATCAT GCGGATTCTA
     2641 GTTAAAtatg GTCAGTAAAG GAGAAGCTGT AATTAAAGAG TTTATGcgct tcaaagtgca
     2701 tatggaaggt tccatgaacg gacatgagtt cgagattgaa ggtgaaggtg aaggacgccc
     2761 ctacgagggc actcaaactg caaagttaaa ggttacaaaa ggaggacctc tgccattttc
     2821 gtgggacatt ctgagcccgc agtttatgta cggcagccgc gcgttcatca aacatcccgc
     2881 tgacatccca gactattaca aacaatcttt ccccgaaggc tttaaatggg aacgcgtgat
     2941 gaactttgaa gatggtggcg ctgtgactgt gacccaggac acttcattag aagatggaac
     3001 cctgatttac aaggtaaagc tgcgcggcac caactttccc cctgacggac ctgtaatgca
     3061 gaaaaaaaca atgggttggg aggctagtac agagcgttta taccctgagg acggtgtctt
     3121 aaaaggagac atcaagatgg cgttacgtct taaggatggt ggtcgctatt tagctgactt
     3181 caagaccact tataaagcaa agaagcccgt ccaaatgcct ggagcttata acgttgaccg
     3241 taagttagac atcacctcac ataacgagga ttacacagtt gtcgaacagt atgagcgctc
     3301 agaaggccgt cattCGACTG GTGGAATGGA CGAACTGTAT AAATAATCCg gtttcatgga
     3361 gcctctggtt catctccggc aattaaaaaa gcggctaacc acgccgcttt ttttacgtct
     3421 gcaggaacgt GCTGCCAAac cagatgtcaa cacagctacA AAAAAAAGGT TAGCTCAGTG
     3481 CGAAAGCACT GAGCTAACCT TTTTTTTAAC Gagcagttct ttcgtctgtc tcccacGCTG
     3541 AGCA
//
